>Addgene plasmid #15242 | LB360 (Bcl-2 from -1287 to -1337) | addgene partial sequence | sequence record 21830 | T7 5'-TAATACGACTCACTATAGGG-3'
CGGCCCTCCCTGCCGGCGGCCGTCAGCGCTCGGAGCGGGCTGCGCGGCGGGGCTGCAGGAATTCGATATC
AAGCTTGGCATTCCGGTACTGTTGGTAAAATGGAAGACGCCAAAAACATAAAGAAAGGCCCGGCGCCATT
CTATCCTCTAGAGGATGGAACCGCTGGAGAGCAACTGCATAAGGCTATGAAGAGATACGCCCTGGTTCCT
GGAACAATTGCTTTTACAGATGCACATATCGAGGTGAACATCACGTACGCGGAATACTTCGAAATGTCCG
TTCGGTTGGCAGAAGCTATGAAACGATATGGGCTGAATACAAATCACAGAATCGTCGTATGCAGTGAAAA
CTCTCTTCAATTCTTTATGCCGGTGTTGGGCGCGTTATTTATCGGAGTTGCAGTTGCGCCCGCGAACGAC
ATTTATAATGAACGTGAATTGCTCAACAGTATGAACATTTCGCAGCCTACCGTAGTGTTTGTTTCCAAAA
AGGGGTTTGCAAAAATTTTGAACGTGCAAAAAAAATTACCAATAATCCAGAAAATTATTATCATGGATTC
