[The description below was written by a language model from this plasmid's Addgene catalogue record.]
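Description:
LB360 (Bcl-2 from -1287 to -1337) is a luciferase reporter plasmid built on a pBSKS+ (pBluescript-type) cloning backbone, catalogued as a bacterial expression/luciferase vector. It is maintained in E. coli under ampicillin selection. The record lists the copy number as unknown and gives no feature table, so the origin of replication and other backbone elements are not documented here. The stated backbone size of about 5.6 kb is larger than a bare pBluescript vector, which fits with the luciferase coding sequence being counted as part of the backbone.

The insert is a very short (about 50 bp) fragment of the human BCL2 5′ regulatory region, spanning positions -1287 to -1337, and is described as being present "with P1", which presumably refers to the BCL2 P1 promoter. It was cloned between ApaI and PstI sites, both of which remain intact, and the junctions can be read from the flanking T7 and T3 primer sites. Luciferase lies downstream on the backbone. Although the catalogue enters it as a C-terminal tag, the arrangement functions as a transcriptional reporter in which the BCL2 regulatory sequence drives luciferase output, not as a protein fusion.

The associated publication concerns the induction of bcl-2 expression by phosphorylated CREB proteins during B-cell activation and rescue from apoptosis. The plasmid therefore appears to be one of a set of promoter-fragment constructs used to map which upstream BCL2 sequences confer this regulation, with activity read out as luciferase signal. The record does not state which specific binding site lies within the fragment, nor does it list any mammalian selection marker.
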