Addgene plasmid #15242: LB360 (Bcl-2 from -1287 to -1337)
Depositing lab: Linda Boxer. Depositing organization: Stanford University. Publication: Induction of bcl-2 expression by phosphorylated CREB proteins during B-cell activation and rescue from apoptosis. Wilson BE, Mochon E, Boxer LM. Mol Cell Biol. 1996 Oct . 16(10):5546-56. PubMed 8816467.
Backbone
  Vector backbone: pBSKS+
  Backbone size w/o insert (bp): 5620
  Vector type: Bacterial Expression, Luciferase
Growth in bacteria
  Bacterial resistance: Ampicillin, 100 μg/mL
  Growth temperature: 37°C
  Growth strain: DH5alpha
  Copy number: Unknown
Gene/Insert
  Gene/Insert name: B-cell lymphoma/leukemia-2 (alt name: Bcl-2)
  Species: H. sapiens (human)
  Insert size (bp): 50
  Mutation: Bcl-2 fragment from -1287 to -1337 with P1
  Entrez Gene: BCL2 (a.k.a. Bcl-2, PPP1R50)
  Tag / fusion protein: Luciferase (C terminal on backbone)
  Cloning method: Restriction Enzyme; 5′ cloning site ApaI (not destroyed); 3′ cloning site Pst1 (not destroyed)
  Sequencing primers: 5′ T7; 3′ T3
Terms and licenses: Academic/Nonprofit Terms; Industry Terms: Not Available to Industry
How to cite: LB360 (Bcl-2 from -1287 to -1337) was a gift from Linda Boxer (Addgene plasmid # 15242 ; http://n2t.net/addgene:15242 ; RRID:Addgene_15242)
